Addgene plasmid #162268: 6WAT
Purpose: Baculovirus expression for structure determination
Depositing lab: Cheryl Arrowsmith. Depositing organization: University of Toronto.
Backbone
  Vector backbone: pET28-MHL
  Backbone manufacturer: SGC (Addgene Plasmid # 26096)
  Vector type: Bacterial Expression
Growth in bacteria
  Bacterial resistance: Kanamycin, 50 μg/mL
  Growth temperature: 37°C
  Growth strain: DH5alpha
  Copy number: Low Copy
Gene/Insert
  Gene/Insert name: PHF1 (alt names: PHF1:APC047-E08:C26588; PDB ID: 6WAT, 6WAV)
  Species: H. sapiens (human)
  Insert size (bp): 180
  Entrez Gene: PHF1 (a.k.a. MTF2L2, PCL1, PHF2, TDRD19C, hPHF1)
  Promoter: T7
  Tag / fusion protein: 6xHis-TEV (N terminal on insert)
  Cloning method: Ligation Independent Cloning
  Sequencing primers: 5′ T7; 3′ T7-term
Terms and licenses: Academic/Nonprofit Terms; Industry Terms: Not Available to Industry
Depositor comments: N-terminal tag AA:MHHHHHHSSGRENLYFQG. SGC Clone ID:PHF1:APC047-E08:C26588. SGC Clone ID:http://www.thesgc.org/structures/6WAT/ http://www.thesgc.org/structures/6WAV/
How to cite: 6WAT was a gift from Cheryl Arrowsmith (Addgene plasmid # 162268 ; http://n2t.net/addgene:162268 ; RRID:Addgene_162268)
