[The description below was written by a language model from this plasmid's Addgene catalogue record and pLannotate feature annotations shown in this document.]
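Description:
6WAT is a bacterial expression plasmid built on the pET28-MHL backbone from the Structural Genomics Consortium. It carries a short 180 bp fragment of human PHF1, a Polycomb-group protein that reads histone H3 trimethylated at Lys36 and helps recruit the PRC2 complex. The name and alternate names tie the clone to two PDB entries, so it appears to be the source of protein used for those crystal structures. The catalogue purpose line mentions baculovirus expression. However, the vector type, backbone and every annotated element point to T7-driven expression in E. coli, and no baculoviral elements appear in the feature table. The annotation tool matched the insert to the mouse Phf1 orthologue, whereas the record lists the species as human.

The insert was introduced by ligation-independent cloning downstream of a T7 promoter, lac operator and the phage T7 gene 10 ribosome binding site. It is fused at its N terminus to a 6xHis tag followed by a TEV protease site, so the tag can be removed after affinity purification. A T7 terminator closes the cassette. The short His-tag and T7 gene 10-like fragments annotated between the insert and the terminator are probably residual backbone sequence, and the record does not say whether they are translated. The plasmid-encoded lacI repressor keeps expression off until IPTG is added, in a host that supplies T7 RNA polymerase.

The plasmid is selected with kanamycin through the aph(3')-Ia gene. It replicates from a pBR322-type origin accompanied by rop and bom, consistent with the low copy number listed. An f1 origin is also present, along with nonfunctional tetracycline-resistance gene remnants from the pBR322 lineage.
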