Features (pLannotate 1.2.2; 20 found; start..end, strand, type, name):
      1..19      +  promoter       T7 promoter: promoter for bacteriophage T7 RNA polymerase
     20..44      +  protein_bind   lac operator: The lac repressor binds to the lac operator to inhibit transcription in E. coli. This inhibition can be relieved by adding lactose or isopropyl-β-D-thiogalactopyranoside (IPTG). lac repressor encoded by lacI
     59..81      +  RBS            RBS: efficient ribosome binding site from bacteriophage T7 gene 10 (Olins and Rangwala, 1989)
     89..107     +  CDS            capTEV™ (fragment): composite tag for in vivo biotinylation, TEV protease cleavage, and 6xHis tagging
    142..321     +  CDS            Phf1 (fragment): PHF1_MOUSE - Also known as Plc1, Tctex-3, Tctex3. Experimental evidence at protein level: Swiss-Prot protein existence level 1. Polycomb group (PcG) that specifically binds histone H3 trimethylated at 'Lys-36' (H3K36me3) and recruits the PRC2 complex. Involved in DNA damage response and is recruited at double-strand breaks (DSBs). Acts by binding to H3K36me3, a mark for transcriptional activation, and recruiting the PRC2 complex: it is however unclear whether recruitment of the PRC2 complex to H3K36me3 leads to enhance or inhibit H3K27me3 methylation mediated by the PRC2 complex. According to
    351..368     +  CDS            9xHis (fragment): 9xHis affinity tag
    378..427     +  CDS            SET1 (fragment): solubility-enhancement tag derived from T7 phage gene 10B
    435..482     +  terminator     T7 terminator: transcription terminator for bacteriophage T7 RNA polymerase
    519..947     +  rep_origin     f1 ori (sequence partly withheld): f1 bacteriophage origin of replication; arrow indicates direction of (+) strand synthesis
   1000..1057    +  promoter       AmpR promoter (fragment): bla
   1066..1881    -  CDS            KanR: aminoglycoside phosphotransferase; aph(3')-Ia; confers resistance to kanamycin in bacteria or G418 (Geneticin®) in eukaryotes
   2003..2591    +  rep_origin     ori: high-copy-number ColE1/pMB1/pBR322/pUC origin of replication
   2777..2916    -  misc_feature   bom: basis of mobility region from pBR322
   3018..3209    -  CDS            rop: Rop protein, which maintains plasmids at low copy number; rop
   3226..3606    +  CDS            YPB1_ECOLX: Protein predicted: Swiss-Prot protein existence level 4. From Escherichia coli.
   3678..3969    -  CDS            TcR (fragment): tetracycline efflux protein; tet; confers resistance to tetracycline
   3984..4005    -  protein_bind   CAP binding site: CAP binding activates transcription in the presence of cAMP. E. coli catabolite activator protein
   4018..5100    -  CDS            lacI: lac repressor; lacI; The lac repressor binds to the lac operator to inhibit transcription in E. coli. This inhibition can be relieved by adding lactose or isopropyl-β-D-thiogalactopyranoside (IPTG).
   5101..5178    -  promoter       lacI promoter: lacI
   5186..5465    -  CDS            TcR (fragment): tetracycline efflux protein; tet; confers resistance to tetracycline
>Addgene plasmid #162268 | 6WAT | addgene full sequence | sequence record 319831 | Addgene NGS Result
TAATACGACTCACTATAGGGGAATTGTGAGCGGATAACAATTCCCCTCTAGAAATAATTTTGTTTAACTT
TAAGAAGGAGATATACCATGCATCATCATCATCATCACAGCAGCGGCAGAGAAAACTTGTATTTCCAGGG
CAGGCCTCGGCTTTGGGAGGGTCAAGATGTGCTGGCCAGATGGACTGATGGGCTGCTATACTTGGGTACC
ATCAAAAAGGTGGACAGTGCTAGGGAGGTGTGTCTGGTCCAGTTTGAGGATGATTCGCAGTTTCTGGTTC
TATGGAAAGACATTAGCCCTGCTGCCCTCCCTGGAGAGGAATGATGACGAAGCTTGCGGCCGCACTCGAG
CACCACCACCACCACCACTGAGATCCGGCTGCTAACAAAGCCCGAAAGGAAGCTGAGTTGGCTGCTGCCA
CCGCTGAGCAATAACTAGCATAACCCCTTGGGGCCTCTAAACGGGTCTTGAGGGGTTTTTTGCTGAAAGG
AGGAACTATATCCGGATTGGCGAATGGG
[124 nt withheld, positions 519-642]
C
[91 nt withheld, positions 644-734]
A
[49 nt withheld, positions 736-784]
CCTTTGACGTTGGAGTCCACGTTCTTT
[37 nt withheld, positions 812-848]
ACCCTATCTCGGTCTATTCTTTTGATTTATAAGGGATTTTGCCGATTTCGGCCTATTGGTTAAAAAATGA
GCTGATTTAACAAAAATTTAACGCGAATTTTAACAAAATATTAACGCTTACAATTTAGGTGGCACTTTTC
GGGGAAATGTGCGCGGAACCCCTATTTGTTTATTTTTCTAAATACATTCAAATATGTATCCGCTCATGAA
TTAATTCTTAGAAAAACTCATCGAGCATCAAATGAAACTGCAATTTATTCATATCAGGATTATCAATACC
ATATTTTTGAAAAAGCCGTTTCTGTAATGAAGGAGAAAACTCACCGAGGCAGTTCCATAGGATGGCAAGA
TCCTGGTATCGGTCTGCGATTCCGACTCGTCCAACATCAATACAACCTATTAATTTCCCCTCGTCAAAAA
TAAGGTTATCAAGTGAGAAATCACCATGAGTGACGACTGAATCCGGTGAGAATGGCAAAAGTTTATGCAT
TTCTTTCCAGACTTGTTCAACAGGCCAGCCATTACGCTCGTCATCAAAATCACTCGCATCAACCAAACCG
TTATTCATTCGTGATTGCGCCTGAGCGAGACGAAATACGCGATCGCTGTTAAAAGGACAATTACAAACAG
GAATCGAATGCAACCGGCGCAGGAACACTGCCAGCGCATCAACAATATTTTCACCTGAATCAGGATATTC
TTCTAATACCTGGAATGCTGTTTTCCCGGGGATCGCAGTGGTGAGTAACCATGCATCATCAGGAGTACGG
ATAAAATGCTTGATGGTCGGAAGAGGCATAAATTCCGTCAGCCAGTTTAGTCTGACCATCTCATCTGTAA
CATCATTGGCAACGCTACCTTTGCCATGTTTCAGAAACAACTCTGGCGCATCGGGCTTCCCATACAATCG
ATAGATTGTCGCACCTGATTGCCCGACATTATCGCGAGCCCATTTATACCCATATAAATCAGCATCCATG
TTGGAATTTAATCGCGGCCTAGAGCAAGACGTTTCCCGTTGAATATGGCTCATAACACCCCTTGTATTAC
TGTTTATGTAAGCAGACAGTTTTATTGTTCATGACCAAAATCCCTTAACGTGAGTTTTCGTTCCACTGAG
CGTCAGACCCCGTAGAAAAGATCAAAGGATCTTCTTGAGATCCTTTTTTTCTGCGCGTAATCTGCTGCTT
GCAAACAAAAAAACCACCGCTACCAGCGGTGGTTTGTTTGCCGGATCAAGAGCTACCAACTCTTTTTCCG
AAGGTAACTGGCTTCAGCAGAGCGCAGATACCAAATACTGTCCTTCTAGTGTAGCCGTAGTTAGGCCACC
ACTTCAAGAACTCTGTAGCACCGCCTACATACCTCGCTCTGCTAATCCTGTTACCAGTGGCTGCTGCCAG
TGGCGATAAGTCGTGTCTTACCGGGTTGGACTCAAGACGATAGTTACCGGATAAGGCGCAGCGGTCGGGC
TGAACGGGGGGTTCGTGCACACAGCCCAGCTTGGAGCGAACGACCTACACCGAACTGAGATACCTACAGC
GTGAGCTATGAGAAAGCGCCACGCTTCCCGAAGGGAGAAAGGCGGACAGGTATCCGGTAAGCGGCAGGGT
CGGAACAGGAGAGCGCACGAGGGAGCTTCCAGGGGGAAACGCCTGGTATCTTTATAGTCCTGTCGGGTTT
CGCCACCTCTGACTTGAGCGTCGATTTTTGTGATGCTCGTCAGGGGGGCGGAGCCTATGGAAAAACGCCA
GCAACGCGGCCTTTTTACGGTTCCTGGCCTTTTGCTGGCCTTTTGCTCACATGTTCTTTCCTGCGTTATC
CCCTGATTCTGTGGATAACCGTATTACCGCCTTTGAGTGAGCTGATACCGCTCGCCGCAGCCGAACGACC
GAGCGCAGCGAGTCAGTGAGCGAGGAAGCGGAAGAGCGCCTGATGCGGTATTTTCTCCTTACGCATCTGT
GCGGTATTTCACACCGCAATGGTGCACTCTCAGTACAATCTGCTCTGATGCCGCATAGTTAAGCCAGTAT
ACACTCCGCTATCGCTACGTGACTGGGTCATGGCTGCGCCCCGACACCCGCCAACACCCGCTGACGCGCC
CTGACGGGCTTGTCTGCTCCCGGCATCCGCTTACAGACAAGCTGTGACCGTCTCCGGGAGCTGCATGTGT
CAGAGGTTTTCACCGTCATCACCGAAACGCGCGAGGCAGCTGCGGTAAAGCTCATCAGCGTGGTCGTGAA
GCGATTCACAGATGTCTGCCTGTTCATCCGCGTCCAGCTCGTTGAGTTTCTCCAGAAGCGTTAATGTCTG
GCTTCTGATAAAGCGGGCCATGTTAAGGGCGGTTTTTTCCTGTTTGGTCACTGATGCCTCCGTGTAAGGG
GGATTTCTGTTCATGGGGGTAATGATACCGATGAAACGAGAGAGGATGCTCACGATACGGGTTACTGATG
ATGAACATGCCCGGTTACTGGAACGTTGTGAGGGTAAACAACTGGCGGTATGGATGCGGCGGGACCAGAG
AAAAATCACTCAGGGTCAATGCCAGCGCTTCGTTAATACAGATGTAGGTGTTCCACAGGGTAGCCAGCAG
CATCCTGCGATGCAGATCCGGAACATAATGGTGCAGGGCGCTGACTTCCGCGTTTCCAGACTTTACGAAA
CACGGAAACCGAAGACCATTCATGTTGTTGCTCAGGTCGCAGACGTTTTGCAGCAGCAGTCGCTTCACGT
TCGCTCGCGTATCGGTGATTCATTCTGCTAACCAGTAAGGCAACCCCGCCAGCCTAGCCGGGTCCTCAAC
GACAGGAGCACGATCATGCGCACCCGTGGGGCCGCCATGCCGGCGATAATGGCCTGCTTCTCGCCGAAAC
GTTTGGTGGCGGGACCAGTGACGAAGGCTTGAGCGAGGGCGTGCAAGATTCCGAATACCGCAAGCGACAG
GCCGATCATCGTCGCGCTCCAGCGAAAGCGGTCCTCGCCGAAAATGACCCAGAGCGCTGCCGGCACCTGT
CCTACGAGTTGCATGATAAAGAAGACAGTCATAAGTGCGGCGACGATAGTCATGCCCCGCGCCCACCGGA
AGGAGCTGACTGGGTTGAAGGCTCTCAAGGGCATCGGTCGAGATCCCGGTGCCTAATGAGTGAGCTAACT
TACATTAATTGCGTTGCGCTCACTGCCCGCTTTCCAGTCGGGAAACCTGTCGTGCCAGCTGCATTAATGA
ATCGGCCAACGCGCGGGGAGAGGCGGTTTGCGTATTGGGCGCCAGGGTGGTTTTTCTTTTCACCAGTGAG
ACGGGCAACAGCTGATTGCCCTTCACCGCCTGGCCCTGAGAGAGTTGCAGCAAGCGGTCCACGCTGGTTT
GCCCCAGCAGGCGAAAATCCTGTTTGATGGTGGTTAACGGCGGGATATAACATGAGCTGTCTTCGGTATC
GTCGTATCCCACTACCGAGATATCCGCACCAACGCGCAGCCCGGACTCGGTAATGGCGCGCATTGCGCCC
AGCGCCATCTGATCGTTGGCAACCAGCATCGCAGTGGGAACGATGCCCTCATTCAGCATTTGCATGGTTT
GTTGAAAACCGGACATGGCACTCCAGTCGCCTTCCCGTTCCGCTATCGGCTGAATTTGATTGCGAGTGAG
ATATTTATGCCAGCCAGCCAGACGCAGACGCGCCGAGACAGAACTTAATGGGCCCGCTAACAGCGCGATT
TGCTGGTGACCCAATGCGACCAGATGCTCCACGCCCAGTCGCGTACCGTCTTCATGGGAGAAAATAATAC
TGTTGATGGGTGTCTGGTCAGAGACATCAAGAAATAACGCCGGAACATTAGTGCAGGCAGCTTCCACAGC
AATGGCATCCTGGTCATCCAGCGGATAGTTAATGATCAGCCCACTGACGCGTTGCGCGAGAAGATTGTGC
ACCGCCGCTTTACAGGCTTCGACGCCGCTTCGTTCTACCATCGACACCACCACGCTGGCACCCAGTTGAT
CGGCGCGAGATTTAATCGCCGCGACAATTTGCGACGGCGCGTGCAGGGCCAGACTGGAGGTGGCAACGCC
AATCAGCAACGACTGTTTGCCCGCCAGTTGTTGTGCCACGCGGTTGGGAATGTAATTCAGCTCCGCCATC
GCCGCTTCCACTTTTTCCCGCGTTTTCGCAGAAACGTGGCTGGCCTGGTTCACCACGCGGGAAACGGTCT
GATAAGAGACACCGGCATACTCTGCGACATCGTATAACGTTACTGGTTTCACATTCACCACCCTGAATTG
ACTCTCTTCCGGGCGCTATCATGCCATACCGCGAAAGGTTTTGCGCCATTCGATGGTGTCCGGGATCTCG
ACGCTCTCCCTTATGCGACTCCTGCATTAGGAAGCAGCCCAGTAGTAGGTTGAGGCCGTTGAGCACCGCC
GCCGCAAGGAATGGTGCATGCAAGGAGATGGCGCCCAACAGTCCCCCGGCCACGGGGCCTGCCACCATAC
CCACGCCGAAACAAGCGCTCATGAGCCCGAAGTGGCGAGCCCGATCTTCCCCATCGGTGATGTCGGCGAT
ATAGGCGCCAGCAACCGCACCTGTGGCGCCGGTGATGCCGGCCACGATGCGTCCGGCGTAGAGGATCGAG
ATCTCGATCCCGCGAAAT
