>Addgene plasmid #162268 | 6WAT | depositor partial sequence | sequence record 314551 | Insert sequence
AGGCCTCGGCTTTGGGAGGGTCAAGATGTGCTGGCCAGATGGACTGATGGGCTGCTATACTTGGGTACCA
TCAAAAAGGTGGACAGTGCTAGGGAGGTGTGTCTGGTCCAGTTTGAGGATGATTCGCAGTTTCTGGTTCT
ATGGAAAGACATTAGCCCTGCTGCCCTCCCTGGAGAGGAA
